>Addgene plasmid #183955 | pSLQ10333 | addgene full sequence | sequence record 363077 | Addgene NGS Result
GGTCGACATTGATTATTGACTAGTTATTAATAGTAATCAATTACGGGGTCATTAGTTCATAGCCCATATA
TGGAGTTCCGCGTTACATAACTTACGGTAAATGGCCCGCCTGGCTGACCGCCCAACGACCCCCGCCCATT
GACGTCAATAATGACGTATGTTCCCATAGTAACGCCAATAGGGACTTTCCATTGACGTCAATGGGTGGAG
TATTTACGGTAAACTGCCCACTTGGCAGTACATCAAGTGTATCATATGCCAAGTACGCCCCCTATTGACG
TCAATGACGGTAAATGGCCCGCCTGGCATTATGCCCAGTACATGACCTTATGGGACTTTCCTACTTGGCA
GTACATCTACGTATTAGTCATCGCTATTACCATGGTCGAGGTGAGCCCCACGTTCTGCTTCACTCTCCCC
ATCTCCCCCCCCTCCCCACCCCCAATTTTGTATTTATTTATTTTTTAATTATTTTGTGCAGCGATGGGGG
CGGGGGGGGGGGGGGGGSGCGCCRGGSGGGGSGGGGSGGGGSGRGGGGSGGGGSGGGGSGRGGSGGRGRG
GKGSGGSGGCRGCCAATCAGAGCGGCGCGCTCCGAAAGTTTCCTTTTATGGCGAGGCGGCGGCGGCGGCG
GCCCTATAAAAAGCGAAGCGCGCGGCGGGCGGGAGTCGCTGCGCGCTGCCTTCGCCCCGTGCCCCGCTCC
GCCGCCGCCTCGCGCCGCCCGCCCCGGCTCTGACTGACCGCGTTACTCCCACAGGTGAGCGGGCGGGACG
GCCCTTCTCCTCCGGGCTGTAATTAGCGCTTGGTTTAATGACGGCTTGTTTCTTTTCTGTGGCTGCGTGA
AAGCCTTGAGGGGCTCCGGGAGGGCCCTTTGTGCGGGGGGAGCGGCTCGGGGGGTGCGTGCGTGTGTGTG
TGCGTGGGGAGCGCCGCGTGCGGCTCCGCGCTGCCCGGCGGCTGTGAGCGCTGCGGGCGCGGCGCGGGGC
TTTGTGCGCTCCGCAGTGTGCGCGAGGGGAGCGCGGCCGGGGGCGGTGCCCCGCGGTGCGGGGGGGGCTG
CGAGGGGAACAAAGGCTGCGTGCGGGGTGTGTGCGTGGGGGGGTGAGCAGGGGGTGTGGGCGCGTCGGTC
GGGCTGCAACCCCCCCTGCACCCCCCTCCCCGAGTTGCTGAGCACGGCCCGGCTTCGGGTGCGGGGCTCC
GTACGGGGCGTGGCGCGGGGCTCGCCGTGCCGGGCGGGGGGKGGCGGCAGGKGGGGGTGCCGGGCGGGGC
GGGGCCGCCYCGGGCCGGGGRGGGCKCGGGGGRGGGGCGCGGCGGCCCCCGGAGCGCCGGCGGCTGTCGA
GGCGCGGCGAGCCGCAGCCATTGCCTTTTATGGTAATCGTGCGAGAGGGCGCAGGGACTTCCTTTGTCCC
AAATCTGTGCGGAGCCGAAATCTGGGAGGCGCCGCCGCACCCCCTCTAGCGGGCGCGGGGCGAAGCGGTG
CGGCGCCGGCAGGAAGGAAATGGGCGGGGAGGGCCTTCGTGCGTCGCCGCGCCGCCGTCCCCTTCTCCCT
CTCCAGCCTCGGGGCTGTCCGCGGGGGGACGGCTGCCTTCGGGGGGGACGGGGCAGGGCGGGGTTCGGCT
TCTGGCGTGTGACCGGCGGCTCTAGAGCCTCTGCTAACCATGTTCATGCCTTCTTCTTTTTCCTACAGCT
CCTGGGCAACGTGCTGGTTATTGTGCTGTCTCATCATTTTGGCAAAGAATTCTGCAGTCGACGGTACCGC
GGGCCCGGGATCCACCGGGCCACCATGAGCAAGCTGGAGAAGTTTACAAACTGCTACTCCCTGTCTAAGA
CCCTGAGGTTCAAGGCCATCCCTGTGGGCAAGACCCAGGAGAACATCGACAATAAGCGGCTGCTGGTGGA
GGACGAGAAGAGAGCCGAGGATTATAAGGGCGTGAAGAAGCTGCTGGATCGCTACTATCTGTCTTTTATC
AACGACGTGCTGCACAGCATCAAGCTGAAGAATCTGAACAATTACATCAGCCTGTTCCGGAAGAAAACCA
GAACCGAGAAGGAGAATAAGGAGCTGGAGAACCTGGAGATCAATCTGCGGAAGGAGATCGCCAAGGCCTT
CAAGGGCAACGAGGGCTACAAGTCCCTGTTTAAGAAGGATATCATCGAGACAATCCTGCCAGAGTTCCTG
GACGATAAGGACGAGATCGCCCTGGTGAACAGCTTCAATGGCTTTACCACAGCCTTCACCGGCTTCTTTG
ATAACAGAGAGAATATGTTTTCCGAGGAGGCCAAGAGCACATCCATCGCCTTCAGGTGTATCAACGAGAA
TCTGACCCGCTACATCTCTAATATGGACATCTTCGAGAAGGTGGACGCCATCTTTGATAAGCACGAGGTG
CAGGAGATCAAGGAGAAGATCCTGAACAGCGACTATGATGTGGAGGATTTCTTTGAGGGCGAGTTCTTTA
ACTTTGTGCTGACACAGGAGGGCATCGACGTGTATAACGCCATCATCGGCGGCTTCGTGACCGAGAGCGG
CGAGAAGATCAAGGGCCTGAACGAGTACATCAACCTGTATAATCAGAAAACCAAGCAGAAGCTGCCTAAG
TTTAAGCCACTGTATAAGCAGGTGCTGAGCGATCGGGAGTCTCTGAGCTTCTACGGCGAGGGCTATACAT
CCGATGAGGAGGTGCTGGAGGTGTTTAGAAACACCCTGAACAAGAACAGCGAGATCTTCAGCTCCATCAA
GAAGCTGGAGAAGCTGTTCAAGAATTTTGACGAGTACTCTAGCGCCGGCATCTTTGTGAAGAACGGCCCC
GCCATCAGCACAATCTCCAAGGATATCTTCGGCGAGTGGAACGTGATCCGGGACAAGTGGAATGCCGAGT
ATGACGATATCCACCTGAAGAAGAAGGCCGTGGTGACCGAGAAGTACGAGGACGATCGGAGAAAGTCCTT
CAAGAAGATCGGCTCCTTTTCTCTGGAGCAGCTGCAGGAGTACGCCGACGCCGATCTGTCTGTGGTGGAG
AAGCTGAAGGAGATCATCATCCAGAAGGTGGATGAGATCTACAAGGTGTATGGCTCCTCTGAGAAGCTGT
TCGACGCCGATTTTGTGCTGGAGAAGAGCCTGAAGAAGAACGACGCCGTGGTGGCCATCATGAAGGACCT
GCTGGATTCTGTGAAGAGCTTCGAGAATTACATCAAGGCCTTCTTTGGCGAGGGCAAGGAGACAAACAGG
GACGAGTCCTTCTATGGCGATTTTGTGCTGGCCTACGACATCCTGCTGAAGGTGGACCACATCTACGATG
CCATCCGCAATTATGTGACCCAGAAGCCCTACTCTAAGGATAAGTTCAAGCTGTATTTTCAGAACCCTCA
GTTCATGGGCGGCTGGGACAAGGATAAGGAGACAGACTATCGGGCCACCATCCTGAGATACGGCTCCAAG
TACTATCTGGCCATCATGGATAAGAAGTACGCCAAGTGCCTGCAGAAGATCGACAAGGACGATGTGAACG
GCAATTACGAGAAGATCAACTATAAGCTGCTGCCCGGCCCTAATAAGATGCTGCCAAAGGTGTTCTTTTC
TAAGAAGTGGATGGCCTACTATAACCCCAGCGAGGACATCCAGAAGATCTACAAGAATGGCACATTCAAG
AAGGGCGATATGTTTAACCTGAATGACTGTCACAAGCTGATCGACTTCTTTAAGGATAGCATCTCCCGGT
ATCCAAAGTGGTCCAATGCCTACGATTTCAACTTTTCTGAGACAGAGAAGTATAAGGACATCGCCGGCTT
TTACAGAGAGGTGGAGGAGCAGGGCTATAAGGTGAGCTTCGAGTCTGCCAGCAAGAAGGAGGTGGATAAG
CTGGTGGAGGAGGGCAAGCTGTATATGTTCCAGATCTATAACAAGGACTTTTCCGATAAGTCTCACGGCA
CACCCAATCTGCACACCATGTACTTCAAGCTGCTGTTTGACGAGAACAATCACGGACAGATCAGGCTGAG
CGGAGGAGCAGAGCTGTTCATGAGGCGCGCCTCCCTGAAGAAGGAGGAGCTGGTGGTGCACCCAGCCAAC
TCCCCTATCGCCAACAAGAATCCAGATAATCCCAAGAAAACCACAACCCTGTCCTACGACGTGTATAAGG
ATAAGAGGTTTTCTGAGGACCAGTACGAGCTGCACATCCCAATCGCCATCAATAAGTGCCCCAAGAACAT
CTTCAAGATCAATACAGAGGTGCGCGTGCTGCTGAAGCACGACGATAACCCCTATGTGATCGGCATCGCC
AGGGGCGAGCGCAATCTGCTGTATATCGTGGTGGTGGACGGCAAGGGCAACATCGTGGAGCAGTATTCCC
TGAACGAGATCATCAACAACTTCAACGGCATCAGGATCAAGACAGATTACCACTCTCTGCTGGACAAGAA
GGAGAAGGAGAGGTTCGAGGCCCGCCAGAACTGGACCTCCATCGAGAATATCAAGGAGCTGAAGGCCGGC
TATATCTCTCAGGTGGTGCACAAGATCTGCGAGCTGGTGGAGAAGTACGATGCCGTGATCGCCCTGGAGG
ACCTGAACTCTGGCTTTAAGAATAGCCGCGTGAAGGTGGAGAAGCAGGTGTATCAGAAGTTCGAGAAGAT
GCTGATCGATAAGCTGAACTACATGGTGGACAAGAAGTCTAATCCTTGTGCAACAGGCGGCGCCCTGAAG
GGCTATCAGATCACCAATAAGTTCGAGAGCTTTAAGTCCATGTCTACCCAGAACGGCTTCATCTTTTACA
TCCCTGCCTGGCTGACATCCAAGATCGATCCATCTACCGGCTTTGTGAACCTGCTGAAAACCAAGTATAC
CAGCATCGCCGATTCCAAGAAGTTCATCAGCTCCTTTGACAGGATCATGTACGTGCCCGAGGAGGATCTG
TTCGAGTTTGCCCTGGACTATAAGAACTTCTCTCGCACAGACGCCGATTACATCAAGAAGTGGAAGCTGT
ACTCCTACGGCAACCGGATCAGAATCTTCCGGAATCCTAAGAAGAACAACGTGTTCGACTGGGAGGAGGT
GTGCCTGACCAGCGCCTATAAGGAGCTGTTCAACAAGTACGGCATCAATTATCAGCAGGGCGATATCAGA
GCCCTGCTGTGCGAGCAGTCCGACAAGGCCTTCTACTCTAGCTTTATGGCCCTGATGAGCCTGATGCTGC
AGATGCGGAACAGCATCACAGGCCGCACCGACGTGGATTTTCTGATCAGCCCTGTGAAGAACTCCGACGG
CATCTTCTACGATAGCCGGAACTATGAGGCCCAGGAGAATGCCATCCTGCCAAAGAACGCCGACGCCAAT
GGCGCCTATAACATCGCCAGAAAGGTGCTGTGGGCCATCGGCCAGTTCAAGAAGGCCGAGGACGAGAAGC
TGGATAAGGTGAAGATCGCCATCTCTAACAAGGAGTGGCTGGAGTACGCCCAGACCAGCGTGAAGCACGG
ATCCTATCCCTATGACGTGCCCGATTATGCCAGCCTGGGCAGCGGCTCCCCCAAGAAAAAACGCAAGGTG
GAAGATCCTAAGAAAAAGCGGAAAGTGGACGGCATTGGTAGTGGGAGCAACGGCAGCAGCCTCGATGCTT
TAGACGATTTTGACTTAGATATGCTTGGTTCAGACGCGTTAGACGACTTCGACCTAGACATGTTAGGCTC
AGATGCATTGGACGACTTCGATTTAGATATGTTGGGCTCCGATGCCCTAGATGACTTTGATCTAGATATG
CTAGGTAGTCCCAAAAAGAAGAGGAAAGTGGGATCCGTCCTTCCGCAAGCGCCTGCCCCAGCGCCTGCAC
CGGCAATGGTGTCCGCCCTCGCACAGGCCCCTGCGCCCGTCCCCGTGCTCGCGCCTGGACCGCCCCAGGC
GGTCGCTCCACCGGCTCCGAAGCCGACGCAGGCCGGAGAGGGAACACTCTCCGAAGCACTTCTTCAACTC
CAGTTTGATGACGAGGATCTTGGAGCACTCCTTGGAAACTCGACAGACCCTGCGGTGTTTACCGACCTCG
CGTCAGTAGATAACTCCGAATTTCAGCAGCTTTTGAACCAGGGTATCCCGGTCGCGCCACATACAACGGA
GCCCATGTTGATGGAATACCCCGAAGCAATCACGAGACTTGTGACGGGAGCGCAGCGGCCTCCCGATCCC
GCACCCGCACCTTTGGGGGCACCTGGCCTCCCTAACGGACTTTTGAGCGGCGACGAGGATTTCTCCTCCA
TCGCCGATATGGATTTCTCAGCCTTGCTGTCAGGCTCTGGCAGCGGCAGCGACCTTTCCCATCCGCCCCC
AAGGGGCCATCTGGATGAGCTGACAACCACACTTGAGTCCATGACCGAGGATCTGAACCTGGACTCACCC
CTGACCCCGGAATTGAACGAGATTCTGGATACCTTCCTGAACGACGAGTGCCTCTTGCATGCCATGCATA
TCAGCACAGGACTGTCCATCTTCGACACATCTCTGTTTGGCAGCAGCGGATCCATGGTGAGCAAGGGCGA
GGAGGATAACATGGCCATCATCAAGGAGTTCATGCGCTTCAAGGTGCACATGGAGGGCTCCGTGAACGGC
CACGAGTTCGAGATCGAGGGCGAGGGCGAGGGCCGCCCCTACGAGGGCACCCAGACCGCCAAGCTGAAGG
TGACCAAGGGTGGCCCCCTGCCCTTCGCCTGGGACATCCTGTCCCCTCAGTTCATGTACGGCTCCAAGGC
CTACGTGAAGCACCCCGCCGACATCCCCGACTACTTGAAGCTGTCCTTCCCCGAGGGCTTCAAGTGGGAG
CGCGTGATGAACTTCGAGGACGGCGGCGTGGTGACCGTGACCCAGGACTCCTCCCTGCAGGACGGCGAGT
TCATCTACAAGGTGAAGCTGCGCGGCACCAACTTCCCCTCCGACGGCCCCGTAATGCAGAAGAAGACCAT
GGGCTGGGAGGCCTCCTCCGAGCGGATGTACCCCGAGGACGGCGCCCTGAAGGGCGAGATCAAGCAGAGG
CTGAAGCTGAAGGACGGCGGCCACTACGACGCTGAGGTCAAGACCACCTACAAGGCCAAGAAGCCCGTGC
AGCTGCCCGGCGCCTACAACGTCAACATCAAGTTGGACATCACCTCCCACAACGAGGACTACACCATCGT
GGAACAGTACGAACGCGCCGAGGGCCGCCACTCCACCGGCGGCATGGACGAGCTGTACAAGGGATCCGGC
GAGGGCAGAGGAAGTCTTCTAACATGCGGTGACGTGGAGGAGAATCCCGGCCCTATGAAAAAGCCTGAAC
TCACCGCGACGTCTGTCGAGAAGTTTCTGATCGAAAAGTTCGACAGCGTCTCCGACCTGATGCAGCTCTC
GGAGGGCGAAGAATCTCGTGCTTTCAGCTTCGATGTAGGAGGGCGTGGATATGTCCTGCGGGTAAATAGC
TGCGCCGATGGTTTCTACAAAGATCGTTATGTTTATCGGCACTTTGCATCGGCCGCGCTCCCGATTCCGG
AAGTGCTTGACATTGGGGAATTCAGCGAGAGCCTGACCTATTGCATCTCCCGCCGTGCACAGGGTGTCAC
GTTGCAAGACCTGCCTGAAACCGAACTGCCCGCTGTTCTGCAGCCGGTCGCGGAGGCCATGGATGCGATC
GCTGCGGCCGATCTTAGCCAGACGAGCGGGTTCGGCCCATTCGGACCGCAAGGAATCGGTCAATACACTA
CATGGCGTGATTTCATATGCGCGATTGCTGATCCCCATGTGTATCACTGGCAAACTGTGATGGACGACAC
CGTCAGTGCGTCCGTCGCGCAGGCTCTCGATGAGCTGATGCTTTGGGCCGAGGACTGCCCCGAAGTCCGG
CACCTCGTGCACGCGGATTTCGGCTCCAACAATGTCCTGACGGACAATGGCCGCATAACAGCGGTCATTG
ACTGGAGCGAGGCGATGTTCGGGGATTCCCAATACGAGGTCGCCAACATCTTCTTCTGGAGGCCGTGGTT
GGCTTGTATGGAGCAGCAGACGCGCTACTTCGAGCGGAGGCATCCGGAGCTTGCAGGATCGCCGCGGCTC
CGGGCGTATATGCTCCGCATTGGTCTTGACCAACTCTATCAGAGCTTGGTTGACGGCAATTTCGATGATG
CAGCTTGGGCGCAGGGTCGATGCGACGCAATCGTCCGATCCGGAGCCGGGACTGTCGGGCGTACACAAAT
CGCCCGCAGAAGCGCGGCCGTCTGGACCGATGGCTGTGTAGAAGTACTCGCCGATAGTGGAAACCGACGC
CCCAGCACTCGTCCGAGGGCAAAGGAATAGGTACAAGTAAGGCCGCACTCCTCAGGTGCAGGCTGCCTAT
CAGAAGGTGGTGGCTGGTGTGGCCAATGCCCTGGCTCACAAATACCACTGAGATCTTTTTCCCTCTGCCA
AAAATTATGGGGACATCATGAAGCCCCTTGAGCATCTGACTTCTGGCTAATAAAGGAAATTTATTTTCAT
TGCAATAGTGTGTTGGAATTTTTTGTGTCTCTCACTCGGAAGGACATATGGGAGGGCAAATCATTTAAAA
CATCAGAATGAGTATTTGGTTTAGAGTTTGGCAACATATGCCCATATGCTGGCTGCCATGAACAAAGGTT
GGCTATAAAGAGGTCATCAGTATATGAAACAGCCCCCTGCTGTCCATTCCTTATTCCATAGAAAAGCCTT
GACTTGAGGTTAGATTTTTTTTATATTTTGTTTTGTGTTATTTTTTTCTTTAACATCCCTAAAATTTTCC
TTACATGTTTTACTAGCCAGATTTTTCCTCCTCTCCTGACTACTCCCAGTCATAGCTGTCCCTCTTCTCT
TATGGAGATCCCTCGACCTGCAGCCCAAGCTTGGCGTAATCATGGTCATAGCTGTTTCCTGTGTGAAATT
GTTATCCGCTCACAATTCCACACAACATACGAGCCGGAAGCATAAAGTGTAAAGCCTGGGGTGCCTAATG
AGTGAGCTAACTCACATTAATTGCGTTGCGCTCACTGCCCGCTTTCCAGTCGGGAAACCTGTCGTGCCAG
CGGATCCGCATCTCAATTAGTCAGCAACCATAGTCCCGCCCCTAACTCCGCCCATCCCGCCCCTAACTCC
GCCCAGTTCCGCCCATTCTCCGCCCCATGGCTGACTAATTTTTTTTATTTATGCAGAGGCCGAGGCCGCC
TCGGCCTCTGAGCTATTCCAGAAGTAGTGAGGAGGCTTTTTTGGAGGCCTAGGCTTTTGCAAAAAGCTAA
CTTGTTTATTGCAGCTTATAATGGTTACAAATAAAGCAATAGCATCACAAATTTCACAAATAAAGCATTT
TTTTCACTGCATTCTAGTTGTGGTTTGTCCAAACTCATCAATGTATCTTATCATGTCTGGATCCGCTGCA
TTAATGAATCGGCCAACGCGCGGGGAGAGGCGGTTTGCGTATTGGGCGCTCTTCCGCTTCCTCGCTCACT
GACTCGCTGCGCTCGGTCGTTCGGCTGCGGCGAGCGGTATCAGCTCACTCAAAGGCGGTAATACGGTTAT
CCACAGAATCAGGGGATAACGCAGGAAAGAACATGTGAGCAAAAGGCCAGCAAAAGGCCAGGAACCGTAA
AAAGGCCGCGTTGCTGGCGTTTTTCCATAGGCTCCGCCCCCCTGACGAGCATCACAAAAATCGACGCTCA
AGTCAGAGGTGGCGAAACCCGACAGGACTATAAAGATACCAGGCGTTTCCCCCTGGAAGCTCCCTCGTGC
GCTCTCCTGTTCCGACCCTGCCGCTTACCGGATACCTGTCCGCCTTTCTCCCTTCGGGAAGCGTGGCGCT
TTCTCATAGCTCACGCTGTAGGTATCTCAGTTCGGTGTAGGTCGTTCGCTCCAAGCTGGGCTGTGTGCAC
GAACCCCCCGTTCAGCCCGACCGCTGCGCCTTATCCGGTAACTATCGTCTTGAGTCCAACCCGGTAAGAC
ACGACTTATCGCCACTGGCAGCAGCCACTGGTAACAGGATTAGCAGAGCGAGGTATGTAGGCGGTGCTAC
AGAGTTCTTGAAGTGGTGGCCTAACTACGGCTACACTAGAAGAACAGTATTTGGTATCTGCGCTCTGCTG
AAGCCAGTTACCTTCGGAAAAAGAGTTGGTAGCTCTTGATCCGGCAAACAAACCACCGCTGGTAGCGGTG
GTTTTTTTGTTTGCAAGCAGCAGATTACGCGCAGAAAAAAAGGATCTCAAGAAGATCCTTTGATCTTTTC
TACGGGGTCTGACGCTCAGTGGAACGAAAACTCACGTTAAGGGATTTTGGTCATGAGATTATCAAAAAGG
ATCTTCACCTAGATCCTTTTAAATTAAAAATGAAGTTTTAAATCAATCTAAAGTATATATGAGTAAACTT
GGTCTGACAGTTACCAATGCTTAATCAGTGAGGCACCTATCTCAGCGATCTGTCTATTTCGTTCATCCAT
AGTTGCCTGACTCCCCGTCGTGTAGATAACTACGATACGGGAGGGCTTACCATCTGGCCCCAGTGCTGCA
ATGATACCGCGAGACCCACGCTCACCGGCTCCAGATTTATCAGCAATAAACCAGCCAGCCGGAAGGGCCG
AGCGCAGAAGTGGTCCTGCAACTTTATCCGCCTCCATCCAGTCTATTAATTGTTGCCGGGAAGCTAGAGT
AAGTAGTTCGCCAGTTAATAGTTTGCGCAACGTTGTTGCCATTGCTACAGGCATCGTGGTGTCACGCTCG
TCGTTTGGTATGGCTTCATTCAGCTCCGGTTCCCAACGATCAAGGCGAGTTACATGATCCCCCATGTTGT
GCAAAAAAGCGGTTAGCTCCTTCGGTCCTCCGATCGTTGTCAGAAGTAAGTTGGCCGCAGTGTTATCACT
CATGGTTATGGCAGCACTGCATAATTCTCTTACTGTCATGCCATCCGTAAGATGCTTTTCTGTGACTGGT
GAGTACTCAACCAAGTCATTCTGAGAATAGTGTATGCGGCGACCGAGTTGCTCTTGCCCGGCGTCAATAC
GGGATAATACCGCGCCACATAGCAGAACTTTAAAAGTGCTCATCATTGGAAAACGTTCTTCGGGGCGAAA
ACTCTCAAGGATCTTACCGCTGTTGAGATCCAGTTCGATGTAACCCACTCGTGCACCCAACTGATCTTCA
GCATCTTTTACTTTCACCAGCGTTTCTGGGTGAGCAAAAACAGGAAGGCAAAATGCCGCAAAAAAGGGAA
TAAGGGCGACACGGAAATGTTGAATACTCATACTCTTCCTTTTTCAATATTATTGAAGCATTTATCAGGG
TTATTGTCTCATGAGCGGATACATATTTGAATGTATTTAGAAAAATAAACAAATAGGGGTTCCGCGCACA
TTTCCCCGAAAAGTGCCACCTG
Features (pLannotate 1.2.2; 22 found; start..end, strand, type, name):
      5..384     +  enhancer       CMV enhancer: human cytomegalovirus immediate early enhancer
    662..1678    +  intron         chimeric intron: chimera between introns from chicken β-actin and rabbit β-globin
   1727..1763    +  misc_feature   MCS (fragment): multiple cloning site
   1775..5458    +  CDS            LbCpf1: CRISPR-associated protein from Lachnospiraceae bacterium ND2006 (Zetsche et al., 2015)
   5603..5625    +  CDS            VP48 (fragment): 3 tandem repeats of the minimal activation domain of herpes simplex virus VP16 (Cheng et al., 2013)
   5882..6262    +  CDS            RELA (fragment): TF65_HUMAN - Also known as NFKB3. Experimental evidence at protein level: Swiss-Prot protein existence level 1. NF-kappa-B is a pleiotropic transcription factor present in almost all cell types and is the endpoint of a series of signal transduction events that are initiated by a vast array of stimuli related to many biological processes such as inflammation, immunity, differentiation, cell growth, tumorigenesis and apoptosis. NF-kappa-B is a homo- or heterodimeric complex formed by the Rel-like domain- containing proteins RELA/p65, RELB, NFKB1/p105, NFKB1/p50, REL and NFKB2/p52. The heterodime
   6281..6478    +  CDS            Rta AD (fragment): transcriptional activation domain from the human herpesvirus 4 (Epstein-Barr virus) replication and transcription activator Rta/BRLF1 (Hardwick et al., 1992; Chavez et al., 2015)
   6494..7201    +  CDS            mCherry: mCherry is a basic (constitutively fluorescent) red fluorescent protein published in 2004, derived from Discosoma sp.. It is reported to be a very rapidly-maturing monomer with low acid sensitivity.
   7265..8290    +  CDS            HygR: aminoglycoside phosphotransferase from E. coli; aph(4)-Ia; confers resistance to hygromycin
   8307..8378    +  CDS            HBB (fragment): HBB_PONPY - Experimental evidence at transcript level: Swiss-Prot protein existence level 2. Involved in oxygen transport from the lung to the various peripheral tissues. From Pongo pygmaeus (Bornean orangutan).
   8449..8504    +  polyA_signal   β-globin poly(A) signal: rabbit β-globin polyadenylation signal (Gil and Proudfoot, 1987)
   8887..8909    -  protein_bind   lac operator (fragment): The lac repressor binds to the lac operator to inhibit transcription in E. coli. This inhibition can be relieved by adding lactose or isopropyl-β-D-thiogalactopyranoside (IPTG). lac repressor encoded by lacI
   8913..8943    -  promoter       lac promoter: promoter for the E. coli lac operon
   8958..8979    -  protein_bind   CAP binding site: CAP binding activates transcription in the presence of cAMP. E. coli catabolite activator protein
   8992..9031    -  CDS            lacI (fragment): lac repressor; lacI; The lac repressor binds to the lac operator to inhibit transcription in E. coli. This inhibition can be relieved by adding lactose or isopropyl-β-D-thiogalactopyranoside (IPTG).
   9038..9060    +  promoter       SV40 promoter (fragment): SV40 enhancer and early promoter
   9084..9219    +  rep_origin     SV40 ori: SV40 origin of replication
   9239..9373    +  polyA_signal   SV40 poly(A) signal: SV40 polyadenylation signal
   9375..9429    -  CDS            lacI (fragment): lac repressor; lacI; The lac repressor binds to the lac operator to inhibit transcription in E. coli. This inhibition can be relieved by adding lactose or isopropyl-β-D-thiogalactopyranoside (IPTG).
   9612..10200   -  rep_origin     ori: high-copy-number ColE1/pMB1/pBR322/pUC origin of replication
  10371..11231   -  CDS            AmpR: β-lactamase; bla; confers resistance to ampicillin, carbenicillin, and related antibiotics
  11232..11336   -  promoter       AmpR promoter: bla
