[The description below was written by a language model from this plasmid's Addgene catalogue record and pLannotate feature annotations shown in this document.]
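Description:
pSLQ10333 is a roughly 11.4 kb mammalian expression plasmid on a pUC-type backbone that delivers a CRISPR activation effector based on nuclease-dead Cas12a. It is propagated in E. coli through the high-copy ColE1/pUC origin with ampicillin selection from the bla gene, and the backbone also carries leftover lac promoter/operator fragments plus an SV40 origin and SV40 polyadenylation signal.

The payload is a single long open reading frame driven by the CAG promoter, which appears in the feature table as the CMV enhancer followed by the chicken β-actin/rabbit β-globin chimeric intron. The first coding element is Lachnospiraceae bacterium Cas12a (LbCpf1) carrying the D832A mutation, which abolishes DNA cleavage while leaving crRNA-guided DNA binding intact; the "WT" in the construct's purpose line presumably marks it as the unenhanced dCas12a, in contrast to the hyper-efficient variants named in the associated publication's title. According to the record, an HA epitope tag follows, then miniVPR, a compact tripartite activator whose components are annotated as fragments of the VP16-derived repeats, the RELA/p65 activation domain and the Epstein-Barr virus Rta activation domain. mCherry is fused downstream as a red fluorescent reporter of effector expression. A T2A self-cleaving peptide, listed in the purpose line but not separately annotated, then releases the hygromycin phosphotransferase as a separate protein, allowing hygromycin selection of transfected cells. The transcript ends at a rabbit β-globin polyadenylation signal.

No crRNA cassette is annotated, so guide RNAs must be supplied separately. The construct is suited to targeted, potentially multiplexed transcriptional activation of genes in mammalian cells.
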