Addgene plasmid #183955: pSLQ10333
Purpose: CAG-dCas12a(WT)-HA-miniVPR-mCherry-T2A-HygroR
Depositing lab: Stanley Qi. Depositing organization: Stanford University. Publication: Multiplexed genome regulation in vivo with hyper-efficient Cas12a. Guo LY, Bian J, Davis AE, Liu P, Kempton HR, Zhang X, Chemparathy A, Gu B, Lin X, Rane DA, Xu X, Jamiolkowski RM, Hu Y, Wang S, Qi LS. Nat Cell Biol. 2022 Apr;24(4):590-600. doi: 10.1038/s41556-022-00870-7. Epub 2022 Apr 12. PubMed 35414015.
Backbone
  Vector backbone: pUC
  Total vector size (bp): 11354
  Vector type: Mammalian Expression, CRISPR
  Selectable markers: Hygromycin
Growth in bacteria
  Bacterial resistance: Ampicillin, 100 μg/mL
  Growth temperature: 37°C
  Growth strain: NEB Stable
  Copy number: High Copy
Gene/Insert
  Gene/Insert name: Nuclease-dead Lb Cas12a (alt names: LbdCas12a; LbdCfp1; dCas12a)
  Species: Synthetic
  Mutation: D832A
  Promoter: CAG
  Tag / fusion protein: HA (C terminal on insert); mCherry (C terminal on insert); Hygromycin Resistance (C terminal on insert)
  Cloning method: Gibson Cloning
  Sequencing primers: 5′ GGCAAAGAATTCTGCAGTCGACGGTACC; 3′ GAAGTCAGATGCTCAAGGG
Terms and licenses: Academic/Nonprofit Terms; Industry Terms: Not Available to Industry
How to cite: pSLQ10333 was a gift from Stanley Qi (Addgene plasmid # 183955 ; http://n2t.net/addgene:183955 ; RRID:Addgene_183955)
